Addgene plasmid #119617: pC0.121
Purpose: Level 0 part. Linker
Depositing lab: Alistair McCormick. Depositing organization: University of Edinburgh. Publication: CyanoGate: A Modular Cloning Suite for Engineering Cyanobacteria Based on the Plant MoClo Syntax. Vasudevan R, Gale GAR, Schiavon AA, Puzorjov A, Malin J, Gillespie MD, Vavitsas K, Zulkower V, Wang B, Howe CJ, Lea-Smith DJ, McCormick AJ. Plant Physiol. 2019 May;180(1):39-55. doi: 10.1104/pp.18.01401. Epub 2019 Feb 28. PubMed 30819783.
Backbone
  Vector backbone: pICH41331
  Backbone size w/o insert (bp): 2247
  Vector type: Synthetic Biology
Growth in bacteria
  Bacterial resistance: Spectinomycin, 50 μg/mL
  Growth temperature: 37°C
  Growth strain: DH5alpha
  Copy number: High Copy
Gene/Insert
  Gene/Insert name: AbR Up Linker
  Species: Synthetic
  Insert size (bp): 27
  Cloning method: Restriction Enzyme; 5′ cloning site BpiI (destroyed during cloning); 3′ cloning site BpiI (destroyed during cloning)
  Sequencing primers: 5′ ttgagtgagctgataccgct; 3′ GTCTCATGAGCGGATACATATTTGAATG
Terms and licenses: Academic/Nonprofit Terms; Industry Terms: Not Available to Industry
Depositor comments: Please visit https://www.biorxiv.org/content/10.1101/426700v1 for bioRxiv preprint.
How to cite: pC0.121 was a gift from Alistair McCormick (Addgene plasmid # 119617 ; http://n2t.net/addgene:119617 ; RRID:Addgene_119617)
