[The description below was written by a language model from this plasmid's Addgene catalogue record and pLannotate feature annotations shown in this document.]
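Description:
pC0.121 is a Level 0 part plasmid from the CyanoGate modular cloning suite, a Golden Gate toolkit that extends the plant MoClo syntax to cyanobacterial engineering. It is built on the pICH41331 Level 0 acceptor backbone (about 2.2 kb) and is a small, high-copy E. coli storage vector of roughly 2.3 kb. Propagation relies on a ColE1/pUC-type origin of replication, and selection is by spectinomycin through an aadA aminoglycoside adenylyltransferase gene. The annotation places an AmpR (bla) promoter upstream of aadA. The short integrase, gentamicin acetyltransferase and lacI fragments called by the annotation appear to be non-functional remnants, the first two probably from the integron-derived resistance cassette and the last from the backbone, rather than working genes.

The payload is a 27 bp synthetic sequence named "AbR Up Linker", too short to be picked up as a feature in the automated annotation. It was inserted using BpiI, a type IIS enzyme, and both BpiI sites were destroyed in cloning, as is standard when a part is domesticated into a MoClo Level 0 acceptor. The plasmid carries no promoter, coding sequence or reporter as cargo. The linker serves as a spacer that fills a defined position in the assembly syntax so that neighbouring parts can be joined in the correct order during hierarchical assembly. The name suggests it occupies a position upstream of an antibiotic resistance cassette, but the record does not give the exact position, the overhangs or the designs it is meant for beyond "Level 0 part. Linker". Its use is as a building block for assembling higher-level constructs within the CyanoGate system.
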