Features (pLannotate 1.2.2; 6 found; start..end, strand, type, name):
     27..131     +  promoter       AmpR promoter: bla
    122..202     -  CDS            int (fragment): INT2_ECOLX - Protein inferred from homology: Swiss-Prot protein existence level 3. Putative integrase believed to be involved in the insertion of antibiotic resistance genes into plasmids and transposons. From Escherichia coli.
    290..346     +  CDS            GmR (fragment): gentamycin acetyltransferase; aacC1; confers resistance to gentamycin
    353..1141    +  CDS            aadA: S3AD_ECOLX - Experimental evidence at protein level: Swiss-Prot protein existence level 1. Mediates bacterial resistance to the antibiotics streptomycin and spectinomycin. From Escherichia coli.
   1315..1903    +  rep_origin     ori: high-copy-number ColE1/pMB1/pBR322/pUC origin of replication
   2086..2135    +  CDS            lacI (fragment): lac repressor; lacI; The lac repressor binds to the lac operator to inhibit transcription in E. coli. This inhibition can be relieved by adding lactose or isopropyl-β-D-thiogalactopyranoside (IPTG).
>Addgene plasmid #119617 | pC0.121 | addgene full sequence | sequence record 236325 | Addgene NGS Result
CAGGTGGCACTTTTCGGGGAAATGTGCGCGGAACCCCTATTTGTTTATTTTTCTAAATACATTCAAATAT
GTATCCGCTCATGAGACAATAACCCTGATAAATGCTTCAATAATATTGAAAAAGGAAGAGTATGCGCTCA
CGCAACTGGTCCAGAACCTTGACCGAACGCAGCGGTGGTAACGGCGCAGTGGCGGTTTTCATGGCTTGTT
ATGACTGTTTTTTTTTGGGGTACAGTCTATGCCTCGGGCATCCAAGCAGCAAGCGCGTTACGCCGTGGGT
CGATGTTTGATGTTATGGAGCAGCAACGATGTTACGCAGCAGGGCAGTCGCCCTAAAACAAAGTTAAACA
TCATGAGGGAAGCGGTGATCGCCGAAGTATCGACTCAACTATCAGAGGTAGTTGGCGTCATCGAGCGCCA
TCTCGAACCGACGTTGCTGGCCGTACATTTGTACGGCTCCGCAGTGGATGGCGGCCTGAAGCCACACAGC
GATATTGATTTGCTGGTTACGGTGACCGTAAGGCTTGATGAAACAACGCGGCGAGCTTTGATCAACGACC
TTTTGGAAACTTCGGCTTCCCCTGGAGAGAGCGAGATTCTCCGCGCTGTAGAAGTCACCATTGTTGTGCA
CGACGACATCATTCCGTGGCGTTATCCAGCTAAGCGCGAACTGCAATTTGGAGAATGGCAGCGAAATGAC
ATTCTTGCAGGTATCTTCGAGCCAGCCACGATCGACATTGATCTGGCTATCTTGCTGACAAAAGCAAGAG
AACATAGCGTTGCCTTGGTAGGTCCAGCGGCGGAGGAACTCTTTGATCCGGTTCCTGAACAGGATCTATT
TGAGGCGCTAAATGAAACCTTAACGCTATGGAACTCGCCGCCCGACTGGGCTGGCGATGAGCGAAATGTA
GTGCTTACGTTGTCCCGCATTTGGTACAGCGCAGTAACCGGCAAAATCGCGCCGAAGGATGTCGCTGCCG
ACTGGGCAATGGAGCGCCTGCCGGCCCAGTATCAGCCCGTCATACTTGAAGCTAGACAGGCTTATCTTGG
ACAAGAAGAAGATCGCTTGGCCTCGCGCGCAGATCAGTTGGAAGAATTTGTCCATTACGTAAAAGGCGAG
ATCACCAAGGTAGTCGGCAAATAACTGTCAGACCAAGTTTACTCATATATACTTTAGATTGATTTAAAAC
TTCATTTTTAATTTAAAAGGATCTAGGTGAAGATCCTTTTTGATAATCTCATGACCAAAATCCCTTAACG
TGAGTTTTCGTTCCACTGAGCGTCAGACCCCGTAGAAAAGATCAAAGGATCTTCTTGAGATCCTTTTTTT
CTGCGCGTAATCTGCTGCTTGCAAACAAAAAAACCACCGCTACCAGCGGTGGTTTGTTTGCCGGATCAAG
AGCTACCAACTCTTTTTCCGAAGGTAACTGGCTTCAGCAGAGCGCAGATACCAAATACTGTTCTTCTAGT
GTAGCCGTAGTTAGGCCACCACTTCAAGAACTCTGTAGCACCGCCTACATACCTCGCTCTGCTAATCCTG
TTACCAGTGGCTGCTGCCAGTGGCGATAAGTCGTGTCTTACCGGGTTGGACTCAAGACGATAGTTACCGG
ATAAGGCGCAGCGGTCGGGCTGAACGGGGGGTTCGTGCACACAGCCCAGCTTGGAGCGAACGACCTACAC
CGAACTGAGATACCTACAGCGTGAGCTATGAGAAAGCGCCACGCTTCCCGAAGGGAGAAAGGCGGACAGG
TATCCGGTAAGCGGCAGGGTCGGAACAGGAGAGCGCACGAGGGAGCTTCCAGGGGGAAACGCCTGGTATC
TTTATAGTCCTGTCGGGTTTCGCCACCTCTGACTTGAGCGTCGATTTTTGTGATGCTCGTCAGGGGGGCG
GAGCCTATGGAAAAACGCCAGCAACGCGGCCTTTTTACGGTTCCTGGCCTTTTGCTGGCCTTTTGCTCAC
ATGTTCTTTCCTGCGTTATCCCCTGATTCTGTGGATAACCGTATTACCGCCTTTGAGTGAGCTGATACCG
CTCGCCGCAGCCGAACGACCGAGCGCAGCGAGTCAGTGAGCGAGGAAGCGGAAGAGCGCCCAATACGCAA
ACCGCCTCTCCCCGCGCGTTGGCCGATTCATTAATCACTCTGTGGTCTCTGGAGTCGGTCACATGTGCAT
CCTCGATCTCAAGGTAGAGACCACGAAGTGGCTCTTCAGTGGACGAAAGGGCCTCGTGATACGCCTATTT
TTATAGGTTAATGTCATGATAATAATGGTTTCTTAGACGT
