>Addgene plasmid #119617 | pC0.121 | depositor partial sequence | sequence record 226128 | AbR Up Linker
TCGGTCACATGTGCATCCTCGATCTCA
